>Addgene plasmid #86486 | pCAM69 | addgene full sequence | sequence record 173214 | Addgene NGS Result
TCATACTCCCGCCATTCAGAGAAGAAACCAATTGTCCATATTGCATCAGACATTGCCGTCACTGCGTCTT
TTACTGGCTCTTCTCGCTAACCAAACCGGTAACCCCGCTTATTAAAAGCATTCTGTAACAAAGCGGGACC
AAAGCCATGACAAAAACGCGTAACAAAAGTGTCTATAATCACGGCAGAAAAGTCCACATTGATTATTTGC
ACGGCGTCACACTTTGCTATGCCATAGCATTTTTATCCATAAGATTAGCGGATCTTACCTGACGCTTTTT
ATCGCAACTCTCTACTGTTTCTCCATACCCGCTAGCAAAGAGGAGAAAAGAATGCAACAAGAAGCACTAG
GAATGGTAGAAACCAAAGGCTTAACCGCAGCCATAGAGGCCGCTGATGCAATGGTTAAGTCAGCCAATGT
GATGTTAGTGGGCTATGAAAAGATTGGCTCCGGGCTGGTAACCGTCATCGTGCGCGGCGATGTTGGCGCG
GTCAAAGCGGCCACCGATGCAGGTGCCGCAGCCGCACGCAACGTGGGTGAAGTGAAAGCCGTACACGTCA
TCCCACGCCCTCACACCGATGTAGAAAAAATCTTACCGAAGGGAATTAGCCAAATGGCGAGTAGCGAAGA
CGTTATCAAAGAGTTCATGCGTTTCAAAGTTCGTATGGAAGGTTCCGTTAACGGTCACGAGTTCGAAATC
GAAGGTGAAGGTGAAGGTCGTCCGTACGAAGGTACCCAGACCGCTAAACTGAAAGTTACCAAAGGTGGTC
CGCTGCCGTTCGCTTGGGACATCCTGTCCCCGCAGTTCCAGTACGGTTCCAAAGCTTACGTTAAACACCC
GGCTGACATCCCGGACTACCTGAAACTGTCCTTCCCGGAAGGTTTCAAATGGGAACGTGTTATGAACTTC
GAAGACGGTGGTGTTGTTACCGTTACCCAGGACTCCTCCCTGCAAGACGGTGAGTTCATCTACAAAGTTA
AACTGCGTGGTACCAACTTCCCGTCCGACGGTCCGGTTATGCAGAAAAAAACCATGGGTTGGGAAGCTTC
CACCGAACGTATGTACCCGGAAGACGGTGCTCTGAAAGGTGAAATCAAAATGCGTCTGAAACTGAAAGAC
GGTGGTCACTACGACGCTGAAGTTAAAACCACCTACATGGCTAAAAAACCGGTTCAGCTGCCGGGTGCTT
ACAAAACCGACATCAAACTGGACATCACCTCCCACAACGAAGACTACACCATCGTTGAACAGTACGAACG
TGCTGAAGGTCGTCACTCCACCGGTGCTTAATAAGGATCTCCAGGCATCAAATAAAACGAAAGGCTCAGT
CGAAAGACTGGGCCTTTCGTTTTATCTGTTGTTTGTCGGTGAACGCTCTCTACTAGAGTCACACTGGCTC
ACCTTCGGGTGGGCCTTTCTGCGTTTATAGGATCCTAACTCGAGTAATGAGAAGCTTGGGCCCGAACAAA
AACTCATCTCAGAAGAGGATCTGAATAGCGCCGTCGACCATCATCATCATCATCATTGAGTTTAAACGGT
CTCCAGCTTGGCTGTTTTGGCGGATGAGAGAAGATTTTCAGCCTGATACAGATTAAATCAGAACGCAGAA
GCGGTCTGATAAAACAGAATTTGCCTGGCGGCAGTAGCGCGGTGGTCCCACCTGACCCCATGCCGAACTC
AGAAGTGAAACGCCGTAGCGCCGATGGTAGTGTGGGGTCTCCCCATGCGAGAGTAGGGAACTGCCAGGCA
TCAAATAAAACGAAAGGCTCAGTCGAAAGACTGGGCCTTTCGTTTTATCTGTTGTTTGTCGGTGAACTAA
TTTCTAGACTGCAGGCTTCCTCGCTCACTGACTCGCTGCGCTCGGTCGTTCGGCTGCGGCGAGCGGTATC
AGCTCACTCAAAGGCGGTAATACGGTTATCCACAGAATCAGGGGATAACGCAGGAAAGAACATGTGAGCA
AAAGGCCAGCAAAAGGCCAGGAACCGTAAAAAGGCCGCGTTGCTGGCGTTTTTCCACAGGCTCCGCCCCC
CTGACGAGCATCACAAAAATCGACGCTCAAGTCAGAGGTGGCGAAACCCGACAGGACTATAAAGATACCA
GGCGTTTCCCCCTGGAAGCTCCCTCGTGCGCTCTCCTGTTCCGACCCTGCCGCTTACCGGATACCTGTCC
GCCTTTCTCCCTTCGGGAAGCGTGGCGCTTTCTCATAGCTCACGCTGTAGGTATCTCAGTTCGGTGTAGG
TCGTTCGCTCCAAGCTGGGCTGTGTGCACGAACCCCCCGTTCAGCCCGACCGCTGCGCCTTATCCGGTAA
CTATCGTCTTGAGTCCAACCCGGTAAGACACGACTTATCGCCACTGGCAGCAGCCACTGGTAACAGGATT
AGCAGAGCGAGGTATGTAGGCGGTGCTACAGAGTTCTTGAAGTGGTGGCCTAACTACGGCTACACTAGAA
GAACAGTATTTGGTATCTGCGCTCTGCTGAAGCCAGTTACCTTCGGAAAAAGAGTTGGTAGCTCTTGATC
CGGCAAACAAACCACCGCTGGTAGCGGTGGTTTTTTTGTTTGCAAGCAGCAGATTACGCGCAGAAAAAAA
GGATCTCAAGAAGATCCTTTGATCTTTTCTACGGGGTCTGACGCTCAGTGGAACGAAAACTCACGTTAAG
GGATTTTGGTCATGAGATTATCAAAAAGGATCTTCACCTAGATCCTTTTAAATTAAAAATGAAGTTTTAA
ATCAATCTAAAGTATATATGAGTAAACTTGGTCTGACAGTTACCAATGCTTAATCAGTGAGGCACCTATC
TCAGCGATCTGTCTATTTCGTTCATCCATAGTTGCCTGACTCCCCGTCGTGTAGATAACTACGATACGGG
AGGGCTTACCATCTGGCCCCAGTGCTGCAATGATACCGCGAGACCCACGCTCACCGGCTCCAGATTTATC
AGCAATAAACCAGCCAGCCGGAAGGGCCGAGCGCAGAAGTGGTCCTGCAACTTTATCCGCCTCCATCCAG
TCTATTAATTGTTGCCGGGAAGCTAGAGTAAGTAGTTCGCCAGTTAATAGTTTGCGCAACGTTGTTGCCA
TTGCTACAGGCATCGTGGTGTCACGCTCGTCGTTTGGTATGGCTTCATTCAGCTCCGGTTCCCAACGATC
AAGGCGAGTTACATGATCCCCCATGTTGTGCAAAAAAGCGGTTAGCTCCTTCGGTCCTCCGATCGTTGTC
AGAAGTAAGTTGGCCGCAGTGTTATCACTCATGGTTATGGCAGCACTGCATAATTCTCTTACTGTCATGC
CATCCGTAAGATGCTTTTCTGTGACTGGTGAGTACTCAACCAAGTCATTCTGAGAATAGTGTATGCGGCG
ACCGAGTTGCTCTTGCCCGGCGTCAATACGGGATAATACCGCGCCACATAGCAGAACTTTAAAAGTGCTC
ATCATTGGAAAACGTTCTTCGGGGCGAAAACTCTCAAGGATCTTACCGCTGTTGAGATCCAGTTCGATGT
AACCCACTCGTGCACCCAACTGATCTTCAGCATCTTTTACTTTCACCAGCGTTTCTGGGTGAGCAAAAAC
AGGAAGGCAAAATGCCGCAAAAAAGGGAATAAGGGCGACACGGAAATGTTGAATACTCATACTCTTCCTT
TTTCAATATTATTGAAGCATTTATCAGGGTTATTGTCTCATGAGCGGATACATATTTGAATGTATTTAGA
AAAATAAACAAATAGGGGTTCCGCGCACATTTCCCCGAAAAGTGCCACCTGACGTCTAAGAAACCATTAT
TATCATGACATTAACCTATAAAAATAGGCGTATCACGAGGCAGAATTTCAGATAAAAAAAATCCTTAGCT
TTCGCTAAGGATGATTTCTGGAATTCACTAGTCTATGCTACTCCATCGAGCCGTCAATTGTCTGATTCGT
TACCAATTATGACAACTTGACGGCTACATCATTCACTTTTTCTTCACAACCGGCACGGAACTCGCTCGGG
CTGGCCCCGGTGCATTTTTTAAATACCCGCGAGAAATAGAGTTGATCGTCAAAACCAACATTGCGACCGA
CGGTGGCGATAGGCATCCGGGTGGTGCTCAAAAGCAGCTTCGCCTGGCTGATACGTTGGTCCTCGCGCCA
GCTTAAGACGCTAATCCCTAACTGCTGGCGGAAAAGACGTGACAGACGCGACGGCGACAAGCAAACATGC
TGTGCGACGCTGGCGATATCAAAATTGCTGTCTGCCAGGTGATCGCTGATGTACTGACAAGCCTCGCGTA
CCCGATTATCCATCGGTGGATGGAGCGACTCGTTAATCGCTTCCATGCGCCGCAGCAACAATTGCTCAAG
CAGATTTATCGCCAGCAGCTCCGAATAGCGCCCTTCCCCTTGCCCGGCGTTAATGATTTGCCCAAACAGG
TCGCTGAAATGCGGCTGGTGCGCTTCATCCGGGCGAAAGAACCCCGTATTGGCAAATATTGACGGCCAGT
TAAGCCATTCATGCCAGTAGGCGCGCGGACGAAAGTAAACCCACTGGTGATACCATTCGCGAGCCTCCGG
ATGACGACCGTAGTGATGAATCTCTCCTGGCGGGAACAGCAAAATATCACCCGGTCGGCAAACAAATTCT
CGTCCCTGATTTTTCACCACCCCCTGACCGCGAATGGTGAGATTGAGAATATAACCTTTCATTCCCAGCG
GTCGGTCGATAAAAAAATCGAGATAACCGTTGGCCTCAATCGGCGTTAAACCCGCCACCAGATGGGCATT
AAACGAGTATCCCGGCAGCAGGGGATCATTTTGCGCTTCAGCCATACTTT
Features (pLannotate 1.2.2; 13 found; start..end, strand, type, name):
     22..306     +  promoter       araBAD promoter: araBAD; promoter of the L-arabinose operon of E. coli; the araC regulatory gene is transcribed in the opposite direction (Guzman et al., 1995)
    332..613     +  CDS            pduA: PDUA_SALTY - Experimental evidence at protein level: Swiss-Prot protein existence level 1. From Salmonella typhimurium (strain LT2 / SGSC1412 / ATCC 700720).
    614..1291    +  CDS            mRFP1: monomeric derivative of DsRed (Campbell et al., 2002)
   1309..1380    +  terminator     rrnB T1 terminator: transcription terminator T1 from the E. coli rrnB gene
   1396..1423    +  terminator     T7Te terminator: phage T7 early transcription terminator
   1509..1526    +  CDS            capTEV™ (fragment): composite tag for in vivo biotinylation, TEV protease cleavage, and 6xHis tagging
   1633..1748    +  ncRNA          5S rRNA: Accession: RF00001 - 5S ribosomal RNA
   1752..1798    +  terminator     rrnB T1 terminator: transcription terminator T1 from the E. coli rrnB gene
   2011..2599    -  rep_origin     ori: high-copy-number ColE1/pMB1/pBR322/pUC origin of replication
   2770..3630    -  CDS            AmpR: β-lactamase; bla; confers resistance to ampicillin, carbenicillin, and related antibiotics
   3631..3735    -  promoter       AmpR promoter: bla
   3825..3868    -  terminator     bacterial terminator: putative bacterial transcription terminator
   3927..4805    -  CDS            araC: L-arabinose regulatory protein; araC
