[The description below was written by a language model from this plasmid's Addgene catalogue record and pLannotate feature annotations shown in this document.]
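Description:
pCAM69 is a bacterial expression plasmid built on the pWW307 backbone that produces PduA fused at its C terminus to the red fluorescent protein mRFP1. It is propagated in E. coli through a ColE1/pMB1-type origin of replication, annotated as high-copy although the catalogue lists copy number as unknown, and is selected with ampicillin via a β-lactamase gene driven by its own bla promoter. The annotated sequence is about 4.8 kb.

The payload is an arabinose-regulated cassette. The araBAD (pBAD) promoter sits immediately upstream of the pduA coding sequence, which matches the Salmonella typhimurium LT2 protein, a shell component of the propanediol-utilization bacterial microcompartment. The mRFP1 coding sequence, a monomeric DsRed derivative, follows pduA directly, consistent with a continuous in-frame fusion. The araC regulator gene is carried on the opposite strand and transcribed divergently from pBAD, so that expression of the fusion is repressed without L-arabinose and induced when it is present. Transcription is stopped by rrnB T1 and T7Te terminators directly after mRFP1. Further downstream lie a short tag-like fragment, a 5S rRNA segment and a second rrnB T1 terminator, which appear to be leftover backbone elements rather than functional parts of the fusion. The backbone notes say the mRFP1 originally present on pWW307 as a constitutive reporter was fused to pduA by Gibson assembly.

The stated purpose is simply expression of pduA-mRFP1. The plasmid comes from work on a cell division counter for tracking growth dynamics in the gut microbiota, but the record does not spell out the fusion's exact role in that system.
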