Addgene plasmid #86486: pCAM69
Purpose: Expresses pduA-mRFP1
Depositing lab: Pamela Silver. Depositing organization: Harvard Medical School. Publication: A distributed cell division counter reveals growth dynamics in the gut microbiota. Myhrvold C, Kotula JW, Hicks WM, Conway NJ, Silver PA. Nat Commun. 2015 Nov 30;6:10039. doi: 10.1038/ncomms10039. PubMed 26615910.
Backbone
  Vector backbone: pWW307
  Modifications to backbone: constitutive mRFP1 on the backbone is fused to the C terminus of pduA
  Vector type: Bacterial Expression
Growth in bacteria
  Bacterial resistance: Ampicillin, 100 μg/mL
  Growth temperature: 37°C
  Growth strain: DP10
  Copy number: Unknown
Gene/Insert
  Gene/Insert name: pduA-mRFP1
  Promoter: pBAD
  Tag / fusion protein: mRFP1 (C terminal on insert)
  Cloning method: Gibson Cloning
  Sequencing primers: 5′ pBAD Forward from Eton Bio; 3′ pBAD Reverse from Eton Bio
Terms and licenses: Academic/Nonprofit Terms; Industry Terms: Not Available to Industry
How to cite: pCAM69 was a gift from Pamela Silver (Addgene plasmid # 86486 ; http://n2t.net/addgene:86486 ; RRID:Addgene_86486)
